Addgene plasmid #20508: pWZL Neo Myr Flag ITPK1
Depositing lab: William Hahn & Jean Zhao. Depositing organization: Dana-Farber Cancer Institute. Publication: Integrative Genomic Approaches Identify IKBKE as a Breast Cancer Oncogene (Kinase Library Clones). Boehm JS, Zhao JJ, Yao J, Kim SY, Firestein R, Dunn IF, Sjostrom SK, Garraway LA, Weremowicz S, Richardson AL, Greulich H, Stewart CJ, Mulvey LA, Shen RR, Ambrogio L, Hirozane-Kishikawa T, Hill DE, Vidal M, Meyerson M, Grenier JK, Hinkle G, Root DE, Roberts TM, Lander ES, Polyak K, Hahn WC. Cell. 2007 Jun 15. 129(6):1065-1079. 10.1016/j.cell.2007.03.052 PubMed 17574021.
Backbone
  Vector backbone: pWZL-Neo-Myr-Flag-DEST
  Backbone manufacturer: William Hahn Lab (available at Addgene, #15300)
  Vector type: Mammalian Expression, Retroviral
  Selectable markers: Neomycin (select with G418)
Growth in bacteria
  Bacterial resistance: Ampicillin, 100 μg/mL
  Growth temperature: 37°C
  Growth strain: Stbl3
  Growth instructions: Stbl3 cells to prevent recombination.
  Copy number: Unknown
Gene/Insert
  Gene/Insert name: ITPK1 (alt name: inositol 1,3,4-triphosphate 5/6 kinase)
  Species: H. sapiens (human)
  GenBank ID: NM_014216
  Entrez Gene: ITPK1 (a.k.a. ITRPK1)
  Tag / fusion protein: Myr (N terminal on backbone); Flag (N terminal on backbone)
  Cloning method: Gateway Cloning
  Sequencing primers: 5′ pWZL-Fwd (GAA CCT CCT CGT TCG ACC); 3′ pWZL-Rev (TTC CGG GCC CTC ACA TTG)
Resource information
  A portion of this plasmid was derived from a plasmid made by: 4-G2
Terms and licenses: Academic/Nonprofit Terms; Industry Terms: Not Available to Industry
Depositor comments: ORFs were cloned into Gateway compatible pEntry vectors. An LR recombination reaction was performed to move the ORF to pWZL-Neo-Myr-Flag DEST such that the ORF would have 5' myristoylation and flag tags. This plasmid is part of a kinase library, and the gene has been verified, but has not been fully sequenced for minor mutations. Please see the following link for plasmids from this article that are not part of the kinase library http://www.addgene.org/pubmed/17574021
How to cite: pWZL Neo Myr Flag ITPK1 was a gift from William Hahn & Jean Zhao (Addgene plasmid # 20508 ; http://n2t.net/addgene:20508 ; RRID:Addgene_20508)
