[The description below was written by a language model from this plasmid's Addgene catalogue record.]
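Description:
pWZL Neo Myr Flag ITPK1 is a retroviral mammalian expression plasmid built on the Gateway-compatible pWZL-Neo-Myr-Flag-DEST backbone. It is propagated in bacteria under ampicillin selection, and the record specifies a recombination-deficient strain (Stbl3), a common precaution for retroviral vectors whose repeated sequences can recombine. In mammalian cells, the backbone supplies a neomycin resistance marker, so transduced or transfected populations can be selected with G418. The record does not list the promoter, origin of replication or other individual backbone elements, and no feature table is provided.

The insert is the human ITPK1 open reading frame, encoding inositol 1,3,4-triphosphate 5/6 kinase. It was first cloned into a Gateway entry vector and then transferred into the destination vector by an LR recombination reaction. This places the ORF in frame behind two N-terminal elements contributed by the backbone: a myristoylation signal and a Flag epitope. A myristoylation sequence directs lipid modification of the fusion protein and tethers it to cellular membranes, a strategy often used to promote activation of kinases, while the Flag tag allows detection or immunoprecipitation with standard antibodies.

The plasmid is one member of a kinase ORF library created for a functional genomics study aimed at finding oncogenic kinases in breast cancer. Such clones are suited to producing retrovirus for stable expression of a membrane-targeted kinase in gain-of-function screens or follow-up assays. The depositors note that the identity of the gene was verified but that the clone was not fully sequenced, so minor mutations cannot be excluded.
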