>Addgene plasmid #20508 | pWZL Neo Myr Flag ITPK1 | addgene partial sequence | sequence record 26332 | 20508 with pWZL-Fwd
CTCCTTCTCTAGGCGCCGGCCGGATCCAGAATTCGCCACCATGGGGTCTTCAAAATCTAAACCAAAGGAC
CCCAGCCAGCGCCGGCGCAGGATCCGAGGTTACCTTGACTACAAAGACGATGACGACAAGCAATTGACAA
GTTTGTACAAAAAAGTTGGCATGCAGACCTTTCTGAAAGGGAAGAGAGTTGGCTACTGGCTGAGCGAGAA
GAAAATCAAGAAGCTGAATTTCCAGGCCTTCGCCGAGCTGTGCAGGAAGCGAGGGATGGAGGTTGTGCAG
CTGAACCTTAGCCGGCCGATCGAGGAGCAGGGCCCCCTGGACGTCATCATCCACAAGCTGACTGACGTCA
TCCTTGAAGCCGACCAGAATGATAGCCAGTCCCTGGAGCTGGTGCACAGGTTCCAGGAGTACATCGATGC
CCACCCTGAGACCATCGTCCTGGACCCGCTCCCTGCCATCAGAACCCTGCTTGACCGCTCCAAGTCCTAT
GAGCTCATCCGGAAGATTGAGGCCTACATGGAAGACGACAGGATCTGCTCGCCACCCTTCATGGAGCTCA
CGAGCCTGTGCGGGGATGACACCATGCGGCTGCTGGAGAAGAACGGCTTGACTTTCCCATTCATTTGCAA
AACCAGAGTGGCTCATGGCACCAACTCTCACGAGATGGCTATCGTGTTCAACCAGGANGGCCTGAACGCC
ATCCAGCCACCCTGCGTGGTCCAGAATTTCATCAACCACAACGCCGTCCTGTACA
